Addgene plasmid #91866: p2CT-His-MBP-Lne_Cas13a_WT
Purpose: Bacterial expression for Cas13a
Depositing lab: Jennifer Doudna. Depositing organization: University of California, Berkeley. Publication: RNA Targeting by Functionally Orthogonal Type VI-A CRISPR-Cas Enzymes. East-Seletsky A, O'Connell MR, Burstein D, Knott GJ, Doudna JA. Mol Cell. 2017 May 4;66(3):373-383.e3. doi: 10.1016/j.molcel.2017.04.008. PubMed 28475872.
Backbone
  Vector backbone: p2CT
  Backbone manufacturer: UC Berkeley Macrolab
  Vector type: Bacterial Expression
Growth in bacteria
  Bacterial resistance: Ampicillin, 100 μg/mL
  Growth temperature: 37°C
  Growth strain: DH5alpha
  Copy number: High Copy
Gene/Insert
  Gene/Insert name: LneCas13a (LneC2c2) WT
  Tag / fusion protein: His6-MBP-TEV site (N terminal on backbone)
  Cloning method: Ligation Independent Cloning
Terms and licenses: Academic/Nonprofit Terms; Industry Terms: Not Available to Industry
How to cite: p2CT-His-MBP-Lne_Cas13a_WT was a gift from Jennifer Doudna (Addgene plasmid # 91866 ; http://n2t.net/addgene:91866 ; RRID:Addgene_91866)
