[The description below was written by a language model from this plasmid's Addgene catalogue record and pLannotate feature annotations shown in this document.]
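Description:
p2CT-His-MBP-Lne_Cas13a_WT is a bacterial expression plasmid built on the p2CT backbone, a pBR322/pET-style vector designed for ligation-independent cloning. It is about 9.1 kb, replicates in E. coli from a ColE1/pMB1-type origin, and is selected with ampicillin through a β-lactamase gene driven by its own promoter. The feature table also shows backbone remnants typical of pBR322-derived vectors: a bom mobilisation region, a rop gene, and two fragments of the tetracycline resistance gene flanking the expression cassette, along with the tet promoter. These fragments indicate that the cassette interrupts the tet gene, so tetracycline resistance should not be functional. The catalogue lists the plasmid as high copy, although rop is normally associated with reduced copy number.

The payload is wild-type Cas13a (formerly C2c2), the RNA-guided, RNA-targeting effector of type VI-A CRISPR systems, from the organism abbreviated "Lne"; the record does not spell out the species. Expression is driven by a T7 promoter with the phage T7 gene 10 ribosome binding site and ends at a T7 terminator, so it requires a host supplying T7 RNA polymerase. The protein is made as an N-terminal His6–MBP fusion followed by a TEV protease site. This allows nickel-affinity purification, with cytosolic maltose binding protein aiding solubility, and the tags can then be removed by TEV cleavage. The Cas13a coding sequence itself is not annotated, but it presumably occupies the roughly 3.2 kb unannotated gap between the TEV site and the terminator region. The short "SET1" hit just before the terminator is probably residual vector sequence rather than an intended tag. The plasmid is used to produce recombinant Cas13a in bacteria for purification and biochemical study.
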