Features (pLannotate 1.2.2; 16 found; start..end, strand, type, name):
    124..504     +  CDS            YPB1_ECOLX: Protein predicted: Swiss-Prot protein existence level 4. From Escherichia coli.
    746..1646    -  CDS            TcR (fragment): tetracycline efflux protein; tet; confers resistance to tetracycline
   1668..1686    +  promoter       T7 promoter: promoter for bacteriophage T7 RNA polymerase
   1775..1797    +  RBS            RBS: efficient ribosome binding site from bacteriophage T7 gene 10 (Olins and Rangwala, 1989)
   1817..1834    +  CDS            6xHis: 6xHis affinity tag
   1844..2944    +  CDS            MBP: maltose binding protein from E. coli; malE (mutated); This version of the gene does not encode a signal sequence, so MBP will remain in the cytosol.
   2999..3015    +  CDS            TEV site (fragment): tobacco etch virus (TEV) protease recognition and cleavage site
   6264..6313    +  CDS            SET1 (fragment): solubility-enhancement tag derived from T7 phage gene 10B
   6321..6368    +  terminator     T7 terminator: transcription terminator for bacteriophage T7 RNA polymerase
   6394..6686    -  CDS            TcR (fragment): tetracycline efflux protein; tet; confers resistance to tetracycline
   6734..6762    -  promoter       tet promoter: E. coli promoter for tetracycline efflux protein gene
   6875..6979    +  promoter       AmpR promoter: bla
   6980..7840    +  CDS            AmpR: β-lactamase; bla; confers resistance to ampicillin, carbenicillin, and related antibiotics
   8011..8599    +  rep_origin     ori: high-copy-number ColE1/pMB1/pBR322/pUC origin of replication
   8785..8924    -  misc_feature   bom: basis of mobility region from pBR322
   9026..107     -  CDS            rop (across the origin): Rop protein, which maintains plasmids at low copy number; rop
>Addgene plasmid #91866 | p2CT-His-MBP-Lne_Cas13a_WT | addgene full sequence | sequence record 181512 | Addgene NGS Result
TCTGCCTGTTCATCCGCGTCCAGCTCGTTGAGTTTCTCCAGAAGCGTTAATGTCTGGCTTCTGATAAAGC
GGGCCATGTTAAGGGCGGTTTTTTCCTGTTTGGTCACTGATGCCTCCGTGTAAGGGGGATTTCTGTTCAT
GGGGGTAATGATACCGATGAAACGAGAGAGGATGCTCACGATACGGGTTACTGATGATGAACATGCCCGG
TTACTGGAACGTTGTGAGGGTAAACAACTGGCGGTATGGATGCGGCGGGACCAGAGAAAAATCACTCAGG
GTCAATGCCAGCGCTTCGTTAATACAGATGTAGGTGTTCCACAGGGTAGCCAGCAGCATCCTGCGATGCA
GATCCGGAACATAATGGTGCAGGGCGCTGACTTCCGCGTTTCCAGACTTTACGAAACACGGAAACCGAAG
ACCATTCATGTTGTTGCTCAGGTCGCAGACGTTTTGCAGCAGCAGTCGCTTCACGTTCGCTCGCGTATCG
GTGATTCATTCTGCTAACCAGTAAGGCAACCCCGCCAGCCTAGCCGGGTCCTCAACGACAGGAGCACGAT
CATGCGCACCCGTGGCCAGGACCCAACGCTGCCCGAGATGCGCCGCGTGCGGCTGCTGGAGATGGCGGAC
GCGATGGATATGTTCTGCCAAGGGTTGGTTTGCGCATTCACAGTTCTCCGCAAGAATTGATTGGCTCCAA
TTCTTGGAGTGGTGAATCCGTTAGCGAGGTGCCGCCGGCTTCCATTCAGGTCGAGGTGGCCCGGCTCCAT
GCACCGCGACGCAACGCGGGGAGGCAGACAAGGTATAGGGCGGCGCCTACAATCCATGCCAACCCGTTCC
ATGTGCTCGCCGAGGCGGCATAAATCGCCGTGACGATCAGCGGTCCAATGATCGAAGTTAGGCTGGTAAG
AGCCGCGAGCGATCCTTGAAGCTGTCCCTGATGGTCGTCATCTACCTGCCTGGACAGCATGGCCTGCAAC
GCGGGCATCCCGATGCCGCCGGAAGCGAGAAGAATCATAATGGGGAAGGCCATCCAGCCTCGCGTCGCGA
ACGCCAGCAAGACGTAGCCCAGCGCGTCGGCCGCCATGCCGGCGATAATGGCCTGCTTCTCGCCGAAACG
TTTGGTGGCGGGACCAGTGACGAAGGCTTGAGCGAGGGCGTGCAAGATTCCGAATACCGCAAGCGACAGG
CCGATCATCGTCGCGCTCCAGCGAAAGCGGTCCTCGCCGAAAATGACCCAGAGCGCTGCCGGCACCTGTC
CTACGAGTTGCATGATAAAGAAGACAGTCATAAGTGCGGCGACGATAGTCATGCCCCGCGCCCACCGGAA
GGAGCTGACTGGGTTGAAGGCTCTCAAGGGCATCGGTCGACGCTCTCCCTTATGCGACTCCTGCATTAGG
AAGCAGCCCAGTAGTAGGTTGAGGCCGTTGAGCACCGCCGCCGCAAGGAATGGTGCATGCAAGGAGATGG
CGCCCAACAGTCCCCCGGCCACGGGGCCTGCCACCATACCCACGCCGAAACAAGCGCTCATGAGCCCGAA
GTGGCGAGCCCGATCTTCCCCATCGGTGATGTCGGCGATATAGGCGCCAGCAACCGCACCTGTGGCGCCG
GTGATGCCGGCCACGATGCGTCCGGCGTAGAGGATCGAGATCTCGATCCCGCGAAATTAATACGACTCAC
TATAGGGAGACCACAACGGTTTCCCTCTAGTGCCGGCTCCGGAGAGCTCTTTAATTAAGCGGCCGCCCTG
CAGGACTCGAGTTCTAGAAATAATTTTGTTTAACTTTAAGAAGGAGATATACATATGAAATCTTCTCACC
ATCACCATCACCATGGTTCTTCTATGAAAATCGAAGAAGGTAAACTGGTAATCTGGATTAACGGCGATAA
AGGCTATAACGGTCTCGCTGAAGTCGGTAAGAAATTCGAGAAAGATACCGGAATTAAAGTCACCGTTGAG
CATCCGGATAAACTGGAAGAGAAATTCCCACAGGTTGCGGCAACTGGCGATGGCCCTGACATTATCTTCT
GGGCACACGACCGCTTTGGTGGCTACGCTCAATCTGGCCTGTTGGCTGAAATCACCCCGGACAAAGCGTT
CCAGGACAAGCTGTATCCGTTTACCTGGGATGCCGTACGTTACAACGGCAAGCTGATTGCTTACCCGATC
GCTGTTGAAGCGTTATCGCTGATTTATAACAAAGATCTGCTGCCGAACCCGCCAAAAACCTGGGAAGAGA
TCCCGGCGCTGGATAAAGAACTGAAAGCGAAAGGTAAGAGCGCGCTGATGTTCAACCTGCAAGAACCGTA
CTTCACCTGGCCGCTGATTGCTGCTGACGGGGGTTATGCGTTCAAGTATGAAAACGGCAAGTACGACATT
AAAGACGTGGGCGTGGATAACGCTGGCGCGAAAGCGGGTCTGACCTTCCTGGTTGACCTGATTAAAAACA
AACACATGAATGCAGACACCGATTACTCCATCGCAGAAGCTGCCTTTAATAAAGGCGAAACAGCGATGAC
CATCAACGGCCCGTGGGCATGGTCCAACATCGACACCAGCAAAGTGAATTATGGTGTAACGGTACTGCCG
ACCTTCAAGGGTCAACCATCCAAACCGTTCGTTGGCGTGCTGAGCGCAGGTATTAACGCCGCCAGTCCGA
ACAAAGAGCTGGCAAAAGAGTTCCTCGAAAACTATCTGCTGACTGATGAAGGTCTGGAAGCGGTTAATAA
AGACAAACCGCTGGGTGCCGTAGCGCTGAAGTCTTACGAGGAAGAGTTGGCGAAAGATCCACGTATTGCC
GCCACTATGGAAAACGCCCAGAAAGGTGAAATCATGCCGAACATCCCGCAGATGTCCGCTTTCTGGTATG
CCGTGCGTACTGCGGTGATCAACGCCGCCAGCGGTCGTCAGACTGTCGATGAAGCCCTGAAAGACGCGCA
GACTAATTCGAGCTCGAACAACAACAACAATAACAATAACAACAACCTCGGGATCGAGGAAAACCTGTAC
TTCCAATCCAATGCAATGAAAATTACCAAGATGCGCGTGGATGGTCGTACGATTGTGATGGAACGTACTT
CGAAAGAAGGACAGCTGGGCTATGAAGGCATCGACGGGAACAAAACGACTGAGATTATTTTCGATAAAAA
GAAGGAATCTTTTTACAAGAGCATTTTGAACAAAACCGTCCGCAAACCGGACGAGAAAGAGAAAAATCGC
CGCAAACAAGCAATTAACAAAGCAATTAATAAGGAGATCACGGAGTTAATGCTGGCCGTGCTTCATCAAG
AGGTGCCTTCGCAAAAACTGCACAACTTAAAGTCACTTAACACGGAGTCGTTAACGAAATTATTCAAGCC
TAAGTTCCAGAATATGATTAGTTACCCTCCTTCCAAAGGCGCTGAGCATGTGCAGTTTTGCTTAACAGAT
ATTGCGGTTCCGGCAATCCGTGATCTTGATGAGATTAAGCCGGATTGGGGTATCTTTTTTGAAAAACTTA
AGCCTTACACCGATTGGGCTGAGAGCTACATCCATTACAAACAAACAACCATTCAAAAGTCGATTGAGCA
GAACAAGATTCAATCACCGGACTCCCCGCGCAAGTTGGTATTGCAAAAATATGTCACTGCCTTCCTGAAT
GGTGAGCCCCTTGGATTAGATTTGGTCGCTAAGAAGTATAAATTAGCCGACCTGGCTGAGAGTTTCAAAC
TGGTCGACCTTAATGAGGATAAATCAGCGAATTACAAAATTAAAGCCTGTCTTCAGCAGCACCAGCGTAA
CATCTTGGATGAGTTAAAGGAAGATCCAGAACTTAACCAATATGGTATTGAAGTCAAAAAGTACATTCAG
CGTTACTTCCCTATTAAACGTGCACCAAATCGCTCCAAACATGCACGTGCAGACTTCTTAAAGAAAGAAT
TAATTGAATCGACAGTGGAACAACAATTCAAAAACGCGGTCTATCACTACGTATTGGAACAGGGAAAAAT
GGAAGCATACGAACTTACTGACCCTAAAACTAAAGATCTTCAGGACATTCGCAGCGGAGAAGCATTCTCA
TTTAAATTCATCAACGCGTGCGCATTCGCAAGCAACAACTTAAAGATGATTCTTAATCCGGAGTGCGAAA
AAGACATTCTGGGCAAAGGCAACTTCAAAAAAAACCTGCCCAATTCAACGACGCGTTCTGACGTCGTAAA
AAAAATGATTCCTTTTTTCAGTGACGAACTGCAAAACGTGAATTTTGACGAGGCCATCTGGGCCATCCGT
GGCTCAATCCAACAAATCCGTAATGAAGTGTATCACTGTAAGAAGCATTCTTGGAAATCGATCCTTAAGA
TTAAAGGCTTTGAATTTGAACCGAATAACATGAAATACGCAGATTCCGATATGCAAAAGCTTATGGACAA
AGACATCGCCAAGATTCCGGAGTTTATTGAGGAAAAATTGAAATCATCAGGCGTAGTGCGTTTTTACCGT
CATGACGAGCTGCAAAGCATTTGGGAAATGAAGCAAGGTTTCTCGCTGCTTACTACGAACGCGCCGTTCG
TGCCCTCGTTTAAACGCGTGTATGCGAAGGGGCATGATTATCAAACAAGCAAGAACCGCTACTACAATCT
GGACCTTACAACCTTCGACATCTTGGAATACGGAGAAGAAGACTTTCGTGCTCGCTATTTCTTAACTAAG
CTTGTATACTATCAACAGTTCATGCCTTGGTTTACTGCCGATAATAACGCCTTTCGCGACGCAGCCAATT
TTGTGTTACGCTTAAATAAAAATCGTCAGCAGGATGCGAAAGCATTCATCAACATCCGCGAAGTTGAAGA
GGGAGAGATGCCGCGCGATTACATGGGTTATGTTCAGGGCCAAATCGCGATCCATGAAGATTCGATTGAG
GATACTCCTAACCATTTCGAAAAGTTTATCAGTCAAGTTTTTATTAAAGGTTTTGACCGTCACATGCGTT
CCGCGAATTTGAAATTCATCAAGAATCCACGCAATCAAGGCCTTGAACAGTCGGAGATTGAAGAAATGTC
GTTCGACATCAAGGTAGAGCCTTCCTTTCTGAAAAACAAGGATGACTACATTGCTTTTTGGATTTTTTGT
AAAATGCTGGATGCCCGCCACTTATCAGAATTACGTAATGAGATGATTAAGTATGATGGACACTTGACGG
GAGAACAAGAGATCATTGGTTTAGCGTTACTGGGTGTTGACAGCCGCGAGAACGACTGGAAGCAGTTTTT
TTCCTCAGAGCGCGAATATGAGAAAATCATGAAGGGCTACGTCGTGGAAGAACTTTATCAGCGCGAGCCA
TATCGTCAGTCAGATGGGAAGACGCCTATCTTATTCCGTGGCGTGGAACAGGCACGCAAATATGGTACAG
AAACCGTGATTCAACGCCTTTTTGACGCCAATCCCGAATTTAAGGTCAGCAAATGTAACTTAGCCGAGTG
GGAGCGCCAAAAAGAGACCATTGAAGAGACAATCAAACGCCGCAAGGAATTGCACAATGAATGGGCCAAG
AACCCTAAGAAACCGCAGAACAATGCGTTCTTCAAAGAGTATAAAGAATGCTGCGATGCTATCGATGCCT
ACAATTGGCATAAGAATAAAACCACATTGGCCTATGTAAATGAACTGCATCACTTACTTATCGAAATCTT
GGGGCGCTATGTTGGCTATGTTGCGATCGCGGATCGCGATTTCCAGTGTATGGCCAATCAATACTTTAAG
CACTCAGGCATTACCGAACGTGTCGAATACTGGGGAGACAATCGCCTTAAAAGCATTAAAAAGTTGGACA
CTTTTCTGAAGAAAGAAGGTCTTTTTGTAAGTGAGAAGAACGCCCGCAACCATATTGCGCATTTAAACTA
CCTGTCATTAAAGTCTGAGTGTACTCTTTTATACCTTTCCGAGCGCTTACGTGAGATCTTCAAATACGAT
CGTAAGCTTAAAAACGCAGTTTCAAAATCCTTAATTGACATTCTTGATCGCCATGGGATGTCAGTTGTCT
TTGCCAACCTTAAAGAAAACAAACACCGCCTGGTTATCAAGAGTTTAGAACCAAAGAAACTTCGTCATTT
AGGTGGGAAGAAAATCGATGGCGGATACATTGAGACTAACCAAGTAAGCGAGGAGTATTGCGGAATCGTG
AAACGTTTGCTTGAAATGTAATAACATTGGAAGTGGATAACGGATCCGCGATCGCGGCGCGCCACCTGGT
GGCCGGCCGGTACCACGCGTGCGCGCTGATCCGGCTGCTAACAAAGCCCGAAAGGAAGCTGAGTTGGCTG
CTGCCACCGCTGAGCAATAACTAGCATAACCCCTTGGGGCCTCTAAACGGGTCTTGAGGGGTTTTTTGCT
GAAAGGAGGAACTATATCCGGATATCCACAGGACGGGTGTGGTCGCCATGATCGCGTAGTCGATAGTGGC
TCCAAGTAGCGAAGCGAGCAGGACTGGGCGGCGGCCAAAGCGGTCGGACAGTGCTCCGAGAACGGGTGCG
CATAGAAATTGCATCAACGCATATAGCGCTAGCAGCACGCCATAGTGACTGGCGATGCTGTCGGAATGGA
CGATATCCCGCAAGAGGCCCGGCAGTACCGGCATAACCAAGCCTATGCCTACAGCATCCAGGGTGACGGT
GCCGAGGATGACGATGAGCGCATTGTTAGATTTCATACACGGTGCCTGACTGCGTTAGCAATTTAACTGT
GATAAACTACCGCATTAAAGCTTATCGATGATAAGCTGTCAAACATGAGAATTCTTGAAGACGAAAGGGC
CTCGTGATACGCCTATTTTTATAGGTTAATGTCATGATAATAATGGTTTCTTAGACGTCAGGTGGCACTT
TTCGGGGAAATGTGCGCGGAACCCCTATTTGTTTATTTTTCTAAATACATTCAAATATGTATCCGCTCAT
GAGACAATAACCCTGATAAATGCTTCAATAACATTGAAAAAGGAAGAGTATGAGTATTCAACATTTCCGT
GTCGCCCTTATTCCCTTTTTTGCGGCATTTTGCCTTCCTGTTTTTGCTCACCCAGAAACGCTGGTGAAAG
TAAAAGATGCTGAAGATCAGTTGGGTGCACGAGTGGGTTACATCGAACTGGATCTCAACAGCGGTAAGAT
CCTTGAGAGTTTTCGCCCCGAAGAACGTTTTCCAATGATGAGCACTTTTAAAGTTCTGCTATGTGGCGCG
GTATTATCCCGTGTTGACGCCGGGCAAGAGCAACTCGGTCGCCGCATACACTATTCTCAGAATGACTTGG
TTGAGTACTCACCAGTCACAGAAAAGCATCTTACGGATGGCATGACAGTAAGAGAATTATGCAGTGCTGC
CATAACCATGAGTGATAACACTGCGGCCAACTTACTTCTGACAACGATCGGAGGACCGAAGGAGCTAACC
GCTTTTTTGCACAACATGGGGGATCATGTAACTCGCCTTGATCGTTGGGAACCGGAGCTGAATGAAGCCA
TACCAAACGACGAGCGTGACACCACGATGCCTGCAGCAATGGCAACAACGTTGCGCAAACTATTAACTGG
CGAACTACTTACTCTAGCTTCCCGGCAACAATTAATAGACTGGATGGAGGCGGATAAAGTTGCAGGACCA
CTTCTGCGCTCGGCCCTTCCGGCTGGCTGGTTTATTGCTGATAAATCTGGAGCCGGTGAGCGTGGGTCTC
GCGGTATCATTGCAGCACTGGGGCCAGATGGTAAGCCCTCCCGTATCGTAGTTATCTACACGACGGGGAG
TCAGGCAACTATGGATGAACGAAATAGACAGATCGCTGAGATAGGTGCCTCACTGATTAAGCATTGGTAA
CTGTCAGACCAAGTTTACTCATATATACTTTAGATTGATTTAAAACTTCATTTTTAATTTAAAAGGATCT
AGGTGAAGATCCTTTTTGATAATCTCATGACCAAAATCCCTTAACGTGAGTTTTCGTTCCACTGAGCGTC
AGACCCCGTAGAAAAGATCAAAGGATCTTCTTGAGATCCTTTTTTTCTGCGCGTAATCTGCTGCTTGCAA
ACAAAAAAACCACCGCTACCAGCGGTGGTTTGTTTGCCGGATCAAGAGCTACCAACTCTTTTTCCGAAGG
TAACTGGCTTCAGCAGAGCGCAGATACCAAATACTGTCCTTCTAGTGTAGCCGTAGTTAGGCCACCACTT
CAAGAACTCTGTAGCACCGCCTACATACCTCGCTCTGCTAATCCTGTTACCAGTGGCTGCTGCCAGTGGC
GATAAGTCGTGTCTTACCGGGTTGGACTCAAGACGATAGTTACCGGATAAGGCGCAGCGGTCGGGCTGAA
CGGGGGGTTCGTGCACACAGCCCAGCTTGGAGCGAACGACCTACACCGAACTGAGATACCTACAGCGTGA
GCTATGAGAAAGCGCCACGCTTCCCGAAGGGAGAAAGGCGGACAGGTATCCGGTAAGCGGCAGGGTCGGA
ACAGGAGAGCGCACGAGGGAGCTTCCAGGGGGAAACGCCTGGTATCTTTATAGTCCTGTCGGGTTTCGCC
ACCTCTGACTTGAGCGTCGATTTTTGTGATGCTCGTCAGGGGGGCGGAGCCTATGGAAAAACGCCAGCAA
CGCGGCCTTTTTACGGTTCCTGGCCTTTTGCTGGCCTTTTGCTCACATGTTCTTTCCTGCGTTATCCCCT
GATTCTGTGGATAACCGTATTACCGCCTTTGAGTGAGCTGATACCGCTCGCCGCAGCCGAACGACCGAGC
GCAGCGAGTCAGTGAGCGAGGAAGCGGAAGAGCGCCTGATGCGGTATTTTCTCCTTACGCATCTGTGCGG
TATTTCACACCGCAATGGTGCACTCTCAGTACAATCTGCTCTGATGCCGCATAGTTAAGCCAGTATACAC
TCCGCTATCGCTACGTGACTGGGTCATGGCTGCGCCCCGACACCCGCCAACACCCGCTGACGCGCCCTGA
CGGGCTTGTCTGCTCCCGGCATCCGCTTACAGACAAGCTGTGACCGTCTCCGGGAGCTGCATGTGTCAGA
GGTTTTCACCGTCATCACCGAAACGCGCGAGGCAGCTGCGGTAAAGCTCATCAGCGTGGTCGTGAAGCGA
TTCACAGATG
